>Addgene plasmid #244520 | R919-X57-566 | addgene full sequence | sequence record 494439 | Addgene NGS Result
TTAATACGACTCACTATAGGGGAATTGTGAGCGGATAACAATTCCCCTCTAGAAATAATTTTGTTTAACT
TTAAGAAGGAGATATACATATGAGATCCCATCACCATCACCATCACGGCAAAATCGAAGAAGGTAAACTG
GTAATCTGGATTAACGGCGATAAAGGCTATAACGGTCTCGCTGAAGTCGGTAAGAAATTCGAGAAAGATA
CCGGAATTAAAGTCACCGTTGAGCATCCGGATAAACTGGAAGAGAAATTCCCACAGGTTGCGGCAACTGG
CGATGGCCCTGACATTATCTTCTGGGCACACGACCGCTTTGGTGGCTACGCTCAATCTGGCCTGTTGGCT
GAAATCACCCCGGACAAAGCGTTCCAGGACAAGCTGTATCCGTTTACCTGGGATGCCGTACGTTACAACG
GCAAGCTGATTGCTTACCCGATCGCTGTTGAAGCGTTATCGCTGATTTATAACAAAGATCTGCTGCCGAA
CCCGCCAAAAACCTGGGAAGAGATCCCGGCGCTGGATAAAGAACTGAAAGCGAAAGGTAAGAGCGCGCTG
ATGTTCAACCTGCAAGAACCGTACTTCACCTGGCCGCTGATTGCTGCTGACGGGGGTTATGCGTTCAAGT
ATGAAAACGGCAAGTACGACATTAAAGACGTGGGCGTGGATAACGCTGGCGCGAAAGCGGGTCTGACCTT
CCTGGTTGACCTGATTAAAAACAAACACATGAATGCAGACACCGATTACTCCATCGCAGAAGCTGCCTTT
AATAAAGGCGAAACAGCGATGACCATCAACGGCCCGTGGGCATGGTCCAACATCGACACCAGCAAAGTGA
ATTATGGTGTAACGGTACTGCCGACCTTCAAGGGTCAACCATCCAAACCGTTCGTTGGCGTGCTGAGCGC
AGGTATTAACGCCGCCAGTCCGAACAAAGAGCTGGCAAAAGAGTTCCTCGAAAACTATCTGCTGACTGAT
GAAGGTCTGGAAGCGGTTAATAAAGACAAACCGCTGGGTGCCGTAGCGCTGAAGTCTTACGAGGAAGAGT
TGGCGAAAGATCCACGTATTGCCGCCACCATGGAAAACGCCCAGAAAGGTGAAATCATGCCGAACATCCC
GCAGATGTCCGCTTTCTGGTATGCCGTGCGTACTGCGGTGATCAACGCCGCCAGCGGTCGTCAGACTGTC
GATGAAGCCCTGAAAGACGCGCAGACTAATTCGGGATCTGATATCACAAGTTTGTACAAAAAAGTTGGCG
AAAACCTGTACTTCCAAGGCATGACTGAGTACAAACTGGTGGTGGTTGGAGCATGTGGTGTTGGGAAAAG
CGCACTGACAATCCAGCTAATCCAGAACCACTTTGTAGATGAATATGATCCCACCATAGAGGATTCTTAC
AGAAAACAAGTGGTTATAGATGGTGAAACCTGTTTGTTGGACATACTGGATACAGCTGGACAAGAAGAGT
ACAGTGCCATGAGAGACCAATACATGAGGACAGGCGAAGGCTTCCTCTGTGTATTTGCCATCAATAATAG
CAAGTCATTTGCGGATATTAACCTCTACAGGGAGCAGATTAAGCGAGTAAAAGACTCGGATGATGTACCT
ATGGTGCTAGTGGGAAACAAGTGTGATTTGCCAACAAGGACAGTTGATACAAAACAAGCCCACGAACTGG
CCAAGAGTTACGGGATTCCATTCATTGAAACCTCAGCCAAGACCAGACAGGGTGTTGAAGATGCTTTTTA
CACACTGGTAAGAGAAATACGCCAGTACCGAATGAAATAATCAACTTTCTTGTACAAAGTGGTGATATCG
CTAGCTAGATAGCTAGAAGCTTGCGGCCGCACAGCTGTATACACGTGCAAGCCAGCCAGAACTCGCTCCT
GAAGACCCAGAGGATCTCGAGCACCACCACCACCACCACTAATGTTAATTAAGTTGGGCGTTCCTAGGCT
GATAAAACAGAATTTGCCTGGCGGCAGTAGCGCGGTGGTCCCACCTGACCCCATGCCGAACTCAGAAGTG
AAACGCCGTAGCGCCGATGGTAGTGTGGGGTCTCCCCATGCGAGAGTAGGGAACTGCCAGGCATCAAATA
AAACGAAAGGCTCAGTCGAAAGACTGGGCCTTTCGTTTTATCTGTTGTTTGTCGGTGAACGCTCTCCTGA
GTAGGACAAATCCGCCGGGAGCGGATTTGAACGTTGCGAAGCAACGGCCCGGAGGGTGGCGGGCAGGACG
CCCGCCATAAACTGCCAGGCATCAAATTAAGCAGAAGGCCATCCTGACGGATGGCCTTTTTGCGTTTCTA
CAAACTCTTTTGTTTATTTTTCTAAATACATTCAAATATGTATCCGCTGAGCAATAACTAGCATAACCCC
TTGGGGCCTCTAAACGGGTCTTGAGGGGTTTTTTGCTGAAAGGAGGAACTATATCCGGATTGGCGAATGG
G
[124 nt withheld, positions 2452-2575]
C
[91 nt withheld, positions 2577-2667]
A
[49 nt withheld, positions 2669-2717]
CCTTTGACGTTGGAGTCCACGTTCTTT
[37 nt withheld, positions 2745-2781]
ACCCTATCTCGGTCTATTCTTTTGATTTATAAGGGATTTTGCCGATTTCGGCCTATTGGTTAAAAAATGA
GCTGATTTAACAAAAATTTAACGCGAATTTTAACAAAATATTAACGTTTACAATTTCTGGCGGCACGATG
GCATGAGATTATCAAAAAGGATCTTCACCTAGATCCTTTTAAATTAAAAATGAAGTTTTAAATCAATCTA
AAGTATATATGAGTAAACTTGGTCTGACAGTTACCAATGCTTAATCAGTGAGGCACCTATCTCAGCGATC
TGTCTATTTCGTTCATCCATAGTTGCCTGACTCCCCGTCGTGTAGATAACTACGATACGGGAGGGCTTAC
CATCTGGCCCCAGTGCTGCAATGATACCGCGAGACCCACGCTCACCGGCTCCAGATTTATCAGCAATAAA
CCAGCCAGCCGGAAGGGCCGAGCGCAGAAGTGGTCCTGCAACTTTATCCGCCTCCATCCAGTCTATTAAT
TGTTGCCGGGAAGCTAGAGTAAGTAGTTCGCCAGTTAATAGTTTGCGCAACGTTGTTGCCATTGCTACAG
GCATCGTGGTGTCACGCTCGTCGTTTGGTATGGCTTCATTCAGCTCCGGTTCCCAACGATCAAGGCGAGT
TACATGATCCCCCATGTTGTGCAAAAAAGCGGTTAGCTCCTTCGGTCCTCCGATCGTTGTCAGAAGTAAG
TTGGCCGCAGTGTTATCACTCATGGTTATGGCAGCACTGCATAATTCTCTTACTGTCATGCCATCCGTAA
GATGCTTTTCTGTGACTGGTGAGTACTCAACCAAGTCATTCTGAGAATAGTGTATGCGGCGACCGAGTTG
CTCTTGCCCGGCGTCAATACGGGATAATACCGCGCCACATAGCAGAACTTTAAAAGTGCTCATCATTGGA
AAACGTTCTTCGGGGCGAAAACTCTCAAGGATCTTACCGCTGTTGAGATCCAGTTCGATGTAACCCACTC
GTGCACCCAACTGATCTTCAGCATCTTTTACTTTCACCAGCGTTTCTGGGTGAGCAAAAACAGGAAGGCA
AAATGCCGCAAAAAAGGGAATAAGGGCGACACGGAAATGTTGAATACTCATACTCTTCCTTTTTCAATCA
TGATTGAAGCATTTATCAGGGTTATTGTCTCATGAGCGGATACATATTTGAATGTATTTAGAAAAATAAA
CAAATAGGTCATGACCAAAATCCCTTAACGTGAGTTTTCGTTCCACTGAGCGTCAGACCCCGTAGAAAAG
ATCAAAGGATCTTCTTGAGATCCTTTTTTTCTGCGCGTAATCTGCTGCTTGCAAACAAAAAAACCACCGC
TACCAGCGGTGGTTTGTTTGCCGGATCAAGAGCTACCAACTCTTTTTCCGAAGGTAACTGGCTTCAGCAG
AGCGCAGATACCAAATACTGTCCTTCTAGTGTAGCCGTAGTTAGGCCACCACTTCAAGAACTCTGTAGCA
CCGCCTACATACCTCGCTCTGCTAATCCTGTTACCAGTGGCTGCTGCCAGTGGCGATAAGTCGTGTCTTA
CCGGGTTGGACTCAAGACGATAGTTACCGGATAAGGCGCAGCGGTCGGGCTGAACGGGGGGTTCGTGCAC
ACAGCCCAGCTTGGAGCGAACGACCTACACCGAACTGAGATACCTACAGCGTGAGCTATGAGAAAGCGCC
ACGCTTCCCGAAGGGAGAAAGGCGGACAGGTATCCGGTAAGCGGCAGGGTCGGAACAGGAGAGCGCACGA
GGGAGCTTCCAGGGGGAAACGCCTGGTATCTTTATAGTCCTGTCGGGTTTCGCCACCTCTGACTTGAGCG
TCGATTTTTGTGATGCTCGTCAGGGGGGCGGAGCCTATGGAAAAACGCCAGCAACGCGGCCTTTTTACGG
TTCCTGGCCTTTTGCTGGCCTTTTGCTCACATGTTCTTTCCTGCGTTATCCCCTGATTCTGTGGATAACC
GTATTACCGCCTTTGAGTGAGCTGATACCGCTCGCCGCAGCCGAACGACCGAGCGCAGCGAGTCAGTGAG
CGAGGAAGCGGAAGAGCGCCTGATGCGGTATTTTCTCCTTACGCATCTGTGCGGTATTTCACACCGCAAT
GGTGCACTCTCAGTACAATCTGCTCTGATGCCGCATAGTTAAGCCAGTATACACTCCGCTATCGCTACGT
GACTGGGTCATGGCTGCGCCCCGACACCCGCCAACACCCGCTGACGCGCCCTGACGGGCTTGTCTGCTCC
CGGCATCCGCTTACAGACAAGCTGTGACCGTCTCCGGGAGCTGCATGTGTCAGAGGTTTTCACCGTCATC
ACCGAAACGCGCGAGGCAGCTGCGGTAAAGCTCATCAGCGTGGTCGTGAAGCGATTCACAGATGTCTGCC
TGTTCATCCGCGTCCAGCTCGTTGAGTTTCTCCAGAAGCGTTAATGTCTGGCTTCTGATAAAGCGGGCCA
TGTTAAGGGCGGTTTTTTCCTGTTTGGTCACTGATGCCTCCGTGTAAGGGGGATTTCTGTTCATGGGGGT
AATGATACCGATGAAACGAGAGAGGATGCTCACGATACGGGTTACTGATGATGAACATGCCCGGTTACTG
GAACGTTGTGAGGGTAAACAACTGGCGGTATGGATGCGGCGGGACCAGAGAAAAATCACTCAGGGTCAAT
GCCAGCGCTTCGTTAATACAGATGTAGGTGTTCCACAGGGTAGCCAGCAGCATCCTGCGATGCAGATCCG
GAACATAATGGTGCAGGGCGCTGACTTCCGCGTTTCCAGACTTTACGAAACACGGAAACCGAAGACCATT
CATGTTGTTGCTCAGGTCGCAGACGTTTTGCAGCAGCAGTCGCTTCACGTTCGCTCGCGTATCGGTGATT
CATTCTGCTAACCAGTAAGGCAACCCCGCCAGCCTAGCCGGGTCCTCAACGACAGGAGCACGATCATGCT
AGTCATGCCCCGCGCCCACCGGAAGGAGCTGACTGGGTTGAAGGCTCTCAAGGGCATCGGTCGAGATCCC
GGTGCCTAATGAGTGAGCTAACTTACATTAATTGCGTTGCGCTCACTGCCCGCTTTCCAGTCGGGAAACC
TGTCGTGCCAGCTGCATTAATGAATCGGCCAACGCGCGGGGAGAGGCGGTTTGCGTATTGGGCGCCAGGG
TGGTTTTTCTTTTCACCAGTGAGACGGGCAACAGCTGATTGCCCTTCACCGCCTGGCCCTGAGAGAGTTG
CAGCAAGCGGTCCACGCTGGTTTGCCCCAGCAGGCGAAAATCCTGTTTGATGGTGGTTAACGGCGGGATA
TAACATGAGCTGTCTTCGGTATCGTCGTATCCCACTACCGAGATGTCCGCACCAACGCGCAGCCCGGACT
CGGTAATGGCGCGCATTGCGCCCAGCGCCATCTGATCGTTGGCAACCAGCATCGCAGTGGGAACGATGCC
CTCATTCAGCATTTGCATGGTTTGTTGAAAACCGGACATGGCACTCCAGTCGCCTTCCCGTTCCGCTATC
GGCTGAATTTGATTGCGAGTGAGATATTTATGCCAGCCAGCCAGACGCAGACGCGCCGAGACAGAACTTA
ATGGGCCCGCTAACAGCGCGATTTGCTGGTGACCCAATGCGACCAGATGCTCCACGCCCAGTCGCGTACC
GTCTTCATGGGAGAAAATAATACTGTTGATGGGTGTCTGGTCAGAGACATCAAGAAATAACGCCGGAACA
TTAGTGCAGGCAGCTTCCACAGCAATGGCATCCTGGTCATCCAGCGGATAGTTAATGATCAGCCCACTGA
CGCGTTGCGCGAGAAGATTGTGCACCGCCGCTTTACAGGCTTCGACGCCGCTTCGTTCTACCATCGACAC
CACCACGCTGGCACCCAGTTGATCGGCGCGAGATTTAATCGCCGCGACAATTTGCGACGGCGCGTGCAGG
GCCAGACTGGAGGTGGCAACGCCAATCAGCAACGACTGTTTGCCCGCCAGTTGTTGTGCCACGCGGTTGG
GAATGTAATTCAGCTCCGCCATCGCCGCTTCCACTTTTTCCCGCGTTTTCGCAGAAACGTGGCTGGCCTG
GTTCACCACGCGGGAAACGGTCTGATAAGAGACACCGGCATACTCTGCGACATCGTATAACGTTACTGGT
TTCACATTCACCACCCTGAATTGACTCTCTTCCGGGCGCTATCATGCCATACCGCGAAAGGTTTTGCGCC
ATTCGATGGTGTCCGGGATCTCGACGCTCTCCCTTATGCGACTCCTGCATTAGGAAGCAGCCCAGTAGTA
GGTTGAGGCCGTTGAGCACCGCCGCCGCAAGGAATGGTGCATGCAAGGAGATGGCGCCCAACAGTCCCCC
GGCCACGGGGCCTGCCACCATACCCACGCCGAAACAAGCGCTCATGAGCCCGAAGTGGCGAGCCCGATCT
TCCCCATCGGTGATGTCGGCGATATAGGCGCCAGCAACCGCACCTGTGGCGCCGGTGATGCCGGCCACGA
TGCGTCCGGCGTAGAGGATCGAGATCGATCTCGATCCCGCGAAA
Features (pLannotate 1.2.2; 27 found; start..end, strand, type, name):
      2..20      +  promoter       T7 promoter: promoter for bacteriophage T7 RNA polymerase
     21..45      +  protein_bind   lac operator: The lac repressor binds to the lac operator to inhibit transcription in E. coli. This inhibition can be relieved by adding lactose or isopropyl-β-D-thiogalactopyranoside (IPTG). lac repressor encoded by lacI
     60..82      +  RBS            RBS: efficient ribosome binding site from bacteriophage T7 gene 10 (Olins and Rangwala, 1989)
     99..116     +  CDS            7xHis (fragment): 6xHis affinity tag
    120..1217    +  CDS            MBP: maltose binding protein from E. coli; malE (mutated); This version of the gene does not encode a signal sequence, so MBP will remain in the cytosol.
   1237..1254    +  protein_bind   attB1 (fragment): mutant version of attB; core recombination site for the Gateway® BP reaction BP Clonase™
   1260..1276    +  CDS            TEV site (fragment): tobacco etch virus (TEV) protease recognition and cleavage site
   1281..1787    +  CDS            NRAS (fragment): RASN_HUMAN - Also known as HRAS1. Experimental evidence at protein level: Swiss-Prot protein existence level 1. Ras proteins bind GDP/GTP and possess intrinsic GTPase activity. From Homo sapiens (Human).
   1795..1812    -  protein_bind   attB2 (fragment): mutant version of attB; core recombination site for the Gateway® BP reaction BP Clonase™
   1912..1929    +  CDS            9xHis (fragment): 9xHis affinity tag
   1976..2091    +  ncRNA          5S rRNA: Accession: RF00001 - 5S ribosomal RNA
   2095..2181    +  terminator     rrnB T1 terminator: Escherichia coli rrnB; transcription terminator T1 from the E. coli rrnB gene
   2273..2300    +  terminator     rrnB T2 terminator: transcription terminator T2 from the E. coli rrnB gene
   2319..2358    +  promoter       AmpR promoter (fragment): bla
   2368..2415    +  terminator     T7 terminator: transcription terminator for bacteriophage T7 RNA polymerase
   2452..2907    +  rep_origin     f1 ori (sequence partly withheld): f1 bacteriophage origin of replication; arrow indicates direction of (+) strand synthesis
   3022..3882    -  CDS            AmpR: β-lactamase; bla; confers resistance to ampicillin, carbenicillin, and related antibiotics
   3883..3975    -  promoter       AmpR promoter: bla
   4056..4644    +  rep_origin     ori: high-copy-number ColE1/pMB1/pBR322/pUC origin of replication
   4830..4969    -  misc_feature   bom: basis of mobility region from pBR322
   5071..5262    -  CDS            rop: Rop protein, which maintains plasmids at low copy number; rop
   5279..5659    +  CDS            YPB1_ECOLX: Protein predicted: Swiss-Prot protein existence level 4. From Escherichia coli.
   5721..5785    -  CDS            TcR (fragment): tetracycline efflux protein; tet; confers resistance to tetracycline
   5800..5821    -  protein_bind   CAP binding site: CAP binding activates transcription in the presence of cAMP. E. coli catabolite activator protein
   5834..6916    -  CDS            lacI: lac repressor; lacI; The lac repressor binds to the lac operator to inhibit transcription in E. coli. This inhibition can be relieved by adding lactose or isopropyl-β-D-thiogalactopyranoside (IPTG).
   6917..6994    -  promoter       lacI promoter: lacI
   7002..7281    -  CDS            TcR (fragment): tetracycline efflux protein; tet; confers resistance to tetracycline
