[The description below was written by a language model from this plasmid's Addgene catalogue record and pLannotate feature annotations shown in this document.]
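Description:
R919-X57-566 is a bacterial expression plasmid built on the Gateway destination vector pDest-566, designed to produce a truncated human NRAS protein (residues 1-169) carrying the oncogenic G12C substitution as a His6-MBP fusion in E. coli. The sequenced construct is about 7.3 kb. It is propagated through a ColE1/pMB1-type origin and selected with ampicillin via the β-lactamase gene. The catalogue lists it as high copy, although the feature table also shows the rop gene and the bom region from a pBR322-type backbone, which are normally associated with reduced copy number. An f1 origin is present, and short tetracycline-resistance fragments appear to be non-functional backbone remnants.

Expression is driven by a T7 promoter with an adjacent lac operator and the efficient T7 gene 10 ribosome binding site. The plasmid carries its own lacI gene, so transcription is repressed until induced with IPTG in a host that supplies T7 RNA polymerase. The open reading frame begins with a hexahistidine tag followed by a signal-sequence-free maltose binding protein, which stays in the cytosol and typically improves solubility. This is followed by the attB1 site left by Gateway recombination, a TEV protease recognition site, and the NRAS coding segment, with attB2 downstream. The TEV site allows the His6-MBP portion to be removed after affinity purification. rrnB T1/T2 and T7 terminators follow the cassette. A downstream His-tag annotation lies beyond attB2, and the record does not indicate that it forms part of the product. The construct is suited to producing recombinant NRAS G12C protein, though the record does not specify the downstream applications.
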