Addgene plasmid #244520: R919-X57-566
Purpose: Bacterial protein expression of His6-MBP-tev-Hs.NRAS(1-169) G12C
Depositing lab: Dominic Esposito. Depositing organization: Frederick National Laboratory.
Backbone
  Vector backbone: pDest-566
  Backbone size w/o insert (bp): 6800
  Vector type: Bacterial Expression
Growth in bacteria
  Bacterial resistance: Ampicillin, 100 μg/mL
  Growth temperature: 37°C
  Growth strain: DH5alpha
  Copy number: High Copy
Gene/Insert
  Gene/Insert name: His6-MBP-tev-Hs.NRAS(1-169) G12C
  Species: H. sapiens (human)
  Entrez Gene: NRAS (a.k.a. ALPS4, CMNS, KRAS, N-ras, NCMS, NRAS1, NS6)
  Tag / fusion protein: His6-MBP (N terminal on insert)
  Cloning method: Gateway Cloning
Terms and licenses: Academic/Nonprofit Terms; Industry Terms: Not Available to Industry
How to cite: R919-X57-566 was a gift from Dominic Esposito (Addgene plasmid # 244520 ; http://n2t.net/addgene:244520 ; RRID:Addgene_244520)
